>Addgene plasmid #218286 | pToxAmp12 | addgene full sequence | sequence record 433688 | Addgene NGS Result
GCAATCAATTCTATCTATACTTTAAACCGCGGACCGTATTTTGCTCGTTCCAGCCTTTCCACGTTTTTGT
TATCTAAGCAACTTGGCACATTTCCCTACTATACTACAAACCGATACGTAAATACTTCCCTAAATAGCAT
ATGAATTATTCAGTAATTTTTAAGGATCGAAACTGCACCTCAACTATTCGTTACTGTGGTTATGTTCTCA
TGTATTGATGCAAATCATGGGATATTTGCTCAAGACGACGGTAAAATGAGCAAAAATGGCACGATCCTGA
AAAGAGCACTTTTCAAGATTCGGGCTACAAAATGCAACATAAAAAATGTTGTATTGTCATCTCGAGAGGG
TCTTGTATGTTTTATTCCTCTTATGATTAGTTCACATTAGTAAAACAGATACGCAGTGTGCTCTTAATAA
ACAACTACTCCATAGCTTTATTTGCATAACAAAACTTTTAAGCACAAACTTAAACAGGTGGAGTAATAGT
TCGGCGGCGACTCAAATTACATTTGTTGGAAGAATCGAATAGAAAATAAAAAAAAGTGTATTATATTTGA
CATTCAAAATGGGTAGCATTAACCTGCGTATTGACGATGAACTTAAAGCGCGTTCTTACGCCGCGCTTGA
AAAAATGGGTGTAACTCCTTCTGAAGCGCTTCGTCTCATGCTCGAGTATATCGCTGACAATGAACGCTTG
CCGTTCAAACAGACACTCCTGAGTGATGAAGATGCTGAACTTGTGGAGATAGTGAAAGAACGGCTTCGTA
ATCCTAAGCCAGTACGTGTGACGCTGGATGAACTCTGACCTGCAGGGCGATTTAATCTCTAATTATTAGT
TAAAGTTTTATAAGCATTTTTATGTAACGAAAAATAAATTGGTTCATATTATTACTGCACTGTCACTTAC
CATGGAAAGACCAGACAAGAAGTTGCCGACACGACAGTCTGTTGAATTGGCTTAAGTCTGGGTCCGCTTC
TTTACAAATTTGAAGAATTTCTCTTAAACGATATGTATATTCTTTTCGTTGGAAAAGATGTCTTCCAAAA
AAAAAAACCGATGAATTAGTGGAACCAAGGAAAAAAAAAGAGGTATCCTTGATTAAGGAACAGAGCTCTA
TATATTTAATAAAGAGTATCATCTTTCAAAGCCTTTTAATTCTGCTGTAACCCGTACATGCCCAAAATAG
GGGGCGGGTTACACAGAATATATAACATCGTAGGTGTCTGGGTGAACAGTTTATTCCTGGCATCCACTAA
ATATAATGGAGCCCGCTTTTTAAGCTGGCATCCAGAAAAAAAAAGAATCCCAGCACCAAAATATTGTTTT
CTTCACCAACCATCAGTTCATAGGTCCATTCTCTTAGCGCAACTACAGAGAACAGGGGCACAAACAGGCA
AAAAACGGGCACAACCTCAATGGAGTGATGCAACCTGCCTGGAGTAAATGATGACACAAGGCAATTGACC
CACGCATGTATCTATCTCATTTTCTTACACCTTCTATTACCTTCTGCTCTCTCTGATTTGGAAAAAGCTG
AAAAAAAAGGTTGAAACCAGTTCCCTGAAATTATTCCCCTACTTGACTAATAAGTATATAAAGACGGTAG
GTATTGATTGTAATTCTGTAAATCTATTTCTTAAACTTCTTAAATTCTACTTTTATAGTTAGTCTTTTTT
TTAGTTTTAAAACACCAAGAACTTAGTTTCGAATAAACACACATAAACAAACAAAATGGCTTCTTTGGTT
AAGAAAGATATGTGTATCAAGATGACTATGGAAGGTACTGTTAACGGTCATCACTTTAAGTGTGTTGGTG
AAGGTGAAGGTAAACCATTTGAAGGTACTCAAGTTGAAAAGATTAGAATTACTGAAGGTGGTCCATTGCC
ATTTGCTTATGATATTTTGGCTCCATGTTGTATGTATGGTTCTAAGACTTTCATTAAGCACGTTTCTGGT
ATCCCAGACTACTTCAAAGAATCTTTTCCAGAAGGTTTTACCTGGGAAAGAACTCAAATCTTTGAAGATG
GTGGTTACTTGACTATTCACCAAGATACTTCATTGCAAGGTAACAACTTTATCTTCAAAGTTAACGTTAT
CGGTGCTAATTTTCCAGCTAATGGTCCAGTTATGCAAAAGAAAACTGCTGGTTGGGAACCATGTGTTGAA
ATGTTGTATCCAAGAGATGGTGTTTTGTGCGGTCAATCTTTGATGGCTTTGAAATGTACTGATGGTAATC
ACTTGACCTCTCATTTGAGAACTACTTACAGATCCAGAAAACCATCTAACGCTGTTAACATGCCAGAATT
TCATTTCGGTGACCACAGAATTGAGATTTTGAAAGCTGAACAAGGTAAGTTCTACGAACAATACGAATCT
GCTGTTGCTAGATATTGTGAAGCTGCTCCATCAAAATTGGGTCATCATTAATATATAACTGTCTAGAAAT
AAATTTTTTCAAAGCGGCCGCATTCCCAGAAGATTAGGGAGGTAATTAATTAATAGGCAGATTTCTAGTT
CTTATATATTACTATAGATAAGGAAATTATACGCTTGTATGCAGAGATAATTTAAGTTTTGCTTTGTTCG
CCACCATTCTAGTTATGACCTTTATCTATCATTCTATTTTTTATTGGAAAGGCTTTACAAAAAACAAACA
GTAAAAATTCTTTAAGCGAAGTGAAATCGACAATGAATATGAAATTGGTAATTATCTTACATTAGGACTT
TTCAATATCTGCCGGCAGGATCCACGAAAATGATGTGAATGAATACATGAAAGATTCATGAGATCTGACA
ACATGGTAGACGTGTGTGTCTCATGGAAATTGATGCAGTTGAAGACATGTGCGTCACGAAAAAAGAAATC
AATCCTACACAGGGCTTAAGGGCAAATGTATTCATGTGTGTCACGAAAAGTGATGTAACTAAATACACGA
TTACCATGGAAATTAACGTACCTTTTTTGTGCGTGTATTGAAATATTATGACATATTACAGAAAGGGTTC
GCAAGTCCTGTTTCTATGCCTTTCTCTTAGTAATTCACGAAATAAACCTATGGTTTACGAAATGATCCAC
GAAAATCATGTTATTATTTACATCAACATATCGCGAAAATTCATGTCATGTCCACATTAACATCATTGCA
GAGCAACAATTCATTTTCATAGAGAAATTTGCTACTATCACCCACTAGTACTACCATTGGTACCTACTAC
TTTGAATTGTACTACCGCTGGGCGTTTAAACGCATGCGGCGTAATCATGGTCATAGCTGTTTCCTGTGTG
AAATTGTTATCCGCTCACAATTCCACACAACATACGAGCCGGAAGCATAAAGTGTAAAGCCTGGGGTGCC
TAATGAGTGAGCTAACTCACATTAATTGCGTTGCGCTCACTGCCCGCTTTCCAGTCGGGAAACCTGTCGT
GCCAGCTGCATTAATGAATCGGCCAACGCGCGGGGAGAGGCGGTTTGCGTATTGGGCGCTCTTCCGCTTC
CTCGCTCACTGACTCGCTGCGCTCGGTCGTTCGGCTGCGGCGAGCGGTATCAGCTCACTCAAAGGCGGTA
ATACGGTTATCCACAGAATCAGGGGATAACGCAGGAAAGAACATGTGAGCAAAAGGCCAGCAAAAGGCCA
GGAACCGTAAAAAGGCCGCGTTGCTGGCGTTTTTCCATAGGCTCCGCCCCCCTGACGAGCATCACAAAAA
TCGACGCTCAAGTCAGAGGTGGCGAAACCCGACAGGACTATAAAGATACCAGGCGTTTCCCCCTGGAAGC
TCCCTCGTGCGCTCTCCTGTTCCGACCCTGCCGCTTACCGGATACCTGTCCGCCTTTCTCCCTTCGGGAA
GCGTGGCGCTTTCTCATAGCTCACGCTGTAGGTATCTCAGTTCGGTGTAGGTCGTTCGCTCCAAGCTGGG
CTGTGTGCACGAACCCCCCGTTCAGCCCGACCGCTGCGCCTTATCCGGTAACTATCGTCTTGAGTCCAAC
CCGGTAAGACACGACTTATCGCCACTGGCAGCAGCCACTGGTAACAGGATTAGCAGAGCGAGGTATGTAG
GCGGTGCTACAGAGTTCTTGAAGTGGTGGCCTAACTACGGCTACACTAGAAGAACAGTATTTGGTATCTG
CGCTCTGCTGAAGCCAGTTACCTTCGGAAAAAGAGTTGGTAGCTCTTGATCCGGCAAACAAACCACCGCT
GGTAGCGGTGGTTTTTTTGTTTGCAAGCAGCAGATTACGCGCAGAAAAAAAGGATCTCAAGAAGATCCTT
TGATCTTTTCTACGGGGTCTGACGCTCAGTGGAACGAAAACTCACGTTAAGGGATTTTGGTCATGAGATT
ATCAAAAAGGATCTTCACCTAGATCCTTTTAAATTAAAAATGAAGTTTTAAATCAATCTAAAGTATATAT
GAGTAAACTTGGTCTGACAGTTACCAATGCTTAATCAGTGAGGCACCTATCTCAGCGATCTGTCTATTTC
GTTCATCCATAGTTGCCTGACTCCCCGTCGTGTAGATAACTACGATACGGGAGGGCTTACCATCTGGCCC
CAGTGCTGCAATGATACCGCGAGACCCACGCTCACCGGCTCCAGATTTATCAGCAATAAACCAGCCAGCC
GGAAGGGCCGAGCGCAGAAGTGGTCCTGCAACTTTATCCGCCTCCATCCAGTCTATTAATTGTTGCCGGG
AAGCTAGAGTAAGTAGTTCGCCAGTTAATAGTTTGCGCAACGTTGTTGCCATTGCTACAGGCATCGTGGT
GTCACGCTCGTCGTTTGGTATGGCTTCATTCAGCTCCGGTTCCCAACGATCAAGGCGAGTTACATGATCC
CCCATGTTGTGCAAAAAAGCGGTTAGCTCCTTCGGTCCTCCGATCGTTGTCAGAAGTAAGTTGGCCGCAG
TGTTATCACTCATGGTTATGGCAGCACTGCATAATTCTCTTACTGTCATGCCATCCGTAAGATGCTTTTC
TGTGACTGGTGAGTACTCAACCAAGTCATTCTGAGAATAGTGTATGCGGCGACCGAGTTGCTCTTGCCCG
GCGTCAATACGGGATAATACCGCGCCACATAGCAGAACTTTAAAAGTGCTCATCATTGGAAAACGTTCTT
CGGGGCGAAAACTCTCAAGGATCTTACCGCTGTTGAGATCCAGTTCGATGTAACCCACTCGTGCACCCAA
CTGATCTTCAGCATCTTTTACTTTCACCAGCGTTTCTGGGTGAGCAAAAACAGGAAGGCAAAATGCCGCA
AAAAAGGGAATAAGGGCGACACGGAAATGTTGAATACTCATACTCTTCCTTTTTCAATATTATTGAAGCA
TTTATCAGGGTTATTGTCTCATGAGCGGATACATATTTGAATGTATTTAGAAAAATAAACAAATAGGGGT
TCCGCGCACATTTCCCCGAAAAGTGCCACCTGACGTCTAAGAAACCATTATTATCATGACATTAACCTAT
AAAAATAGGCGTATCACGAGGCCCTTTCGTCTCGCGCGTTTCGGTGATGACGGTGAAAACCTCTGACACA
TGCAGCTCCCGGAGACGGTCACAGCTTGTCTGTAAGCGGATGCCGGGAGCAGACAAGCCCGTCAGGGCGC
GTCAGCGGGTGTTGGCGGGTGTCGGGGCTGGCTTAACTATGCGGCATCAGAGCAGATTGTACTGAGAGTG
CACCATATGCGGTGTGAAATACCGCACAGATGCGTAAGGAGAAAATACCGCATCAGGCGCCATTCGCCAT
TCAGGCTGCGCAACTGTTGGGAAGGGCGATCGGTGCGGGCCTCTTCGCTATTACGCCAGCTGGCGAAAGG
GGGATGTGCTGCAAGGCGATTAAGTTGGGTAACGCCAGGGTTTTCCCAGTCACGACGTTGTAAAACGACG
GCCAGTGCATGCGTTTAAACCACGAAAAGTTCACCATAACTTCGAATAAAGTCGCGGAAAAAAGTAAACA
GCTATTGCTACTCAAATGAGGTTTGCAGAAGCTTGTTGAAGCATGATGAAGCGTTCTAAACGCACTATTC
ATCATTAAATATTTAAAGCTCATAAAATTGTATTCAATTCCTATTCTAAATGGCTTTTATTTCTATTACA
ACTATTAGCTCTAAATCCATATCCTCATAAGCA
Features (pLannotate 1.2.2; 13 found; start..end, strand, type, name):
    569..805     +  CDS            relB: RELB_ECOLI - Experimental evidence at protein level: Swiss-Prot protein existence level 1. Seems to be a principal mediator of cell death in liquid media. From Escherichia coli (strain K12).
   1150..1735    +  promoter       GAP promoter (fragment): S. cerevisiae TDH3; promoter for glyceraldehyde-3-phosphate dehydrogenase
   1736..2428    +  CDS            AQ14: AQ14 is a basic (constitutively fluorescent) red fluorescent protein published in 2005, derived from Actinia equina.
   3294..3310    -  protein_bind   lac operator: The lac repressor binds to the lac operator to inhibit transcription in E. coli. This inhibition can be relieved by adding lactose or isopropyl-β-D-thiogalactopyranoside (IPTG). lac repressor encoded by lacI
   3318..3348    -  promoter       lac promoter: promoter for the E. coli lac operon
   3363..3384    -  protein_bind   CAP binding site: CAP binding activates transcription in the presence of cAMP. E. coli catabolite activator protein
   3397..3489    -  CDS            lacI (fragment): lac repressor; lacI; The lac repressor binds to the lac operator to inhibit transcription in E. coli. This inhibition can be relieved by adding lactose or isopropyl-β-D-thiogalactopyranoside (IPTG).
   3672..4260    -  rep_origin     ori: high-copy-number ColE1/pMB1/pBR322/pUC origin of replication
   4431..5291    -  CDS            AmpR: β-lactamase; bla; confers resistance to ampicillin, carbenicillin, and related antibiotics
   5292..5396    -  promoter       AmpR promoter: bla
   5491..5526    +  CDS            rop (fragment): Rop protein, which maintains plasmids at low copy number; rop
   5628..5727    +  misc_feature   bom (fragment): basis of mobility region from pBR322
   5733..5887    -  CDS            lacZα (fragment): LacZα fragment of β-galactosidase; lacZ fragment
