[The description below was written by a language model from this plasmid's Addgene catalogue record and pLannotate feature annotations shown in this document.]
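Description:
pToxAmp12 is a 6.1 kb yeast integration construct built by Gibson assembly on the pUC19 backbone. It is propagated in E. coli at high copy through the ColE1/pUC origin and selected with ampicillin via the β-lactamase gene. The remnants of the lac promoter/operator, lacZα and neighbouring pBR322-derived fragments found in the annotation are backbone leftovers with no role in the payload. The record lists no yeast auxotrophic or drug marker; selection in yeast instead relies on the toxin-antitoxin logic of the ToxAmp system.

The synthetic insert is flanked by two segments from upstream of the Saccharomyces cerevisiae HO gene (positions -253 to -1 and -731 to -264), which presumably serve as homology arms directing integration to that locus. Between them sit two expression units. The first is the E. coli type II antitoxin RelB under a promoter named pCRT1 with the PDC1 terminator. The second is the AeBlue chromoprotein driven by the strong constitutive TDH3 (GAP) promoter with a synthetic terminator (tsynth7). The annotation software labels the AeBlue coding sequence as the related Actinia equina protein AQ14. An ARS712 replication element is also listed in the insert, although it, pCRT1 and the terminators are not picked up in the feature table.

The stated use is multi-copy integration of heterologous genes by co-transformation with ToxAmp modules. In this scheme, additional copies of the antitoxin cassette are favoured to counteract a cognate toxin, which drives tandem amplification of the linked cargo. AeBlue serves as a visible colour readout of copy number and repeat stability.
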