Addgene plasmid #218286: pToxAmp12
Purpose: Multi-copy integration of heterologous genes (AeBlue and RelB) through co-transformation with ToxAmp (toxin-antitoxin-driven gene amplification) modules
Depositing lab: Claudia Vickers. Depositing organization: Queensland University of Technology. Publication: The integration of tandem gene repeats via a bacterial type-II toxin-antitoxin-mediated gene amplification (ToxAmp) system and stability visualisation in Saccharomyces cerevisiae. Evans S, Lu Z, McDonnell L, Anderson W, Peralta F, Watkins T , Ahmed H, Luna-Flores CH, Loan T, Navone L, Trau M, Scott CH, Speight R, Vickers CE, Peng B. bioRxiv 2024.01.30.578080 10.1101/2024.01.30.578080.
Backbone
  Vector backbone: pUC19
  Vector type: Yeast Expression
Growth in bacteria
  Bacterial resistance: Ampicillin, 100 μg/mL
  Growth temperature: 37°C
  Growth strain: DH5alpha
  Copy number: High Copy
Gene/Insert
  Gene/Insert name: HO(-253, -1)-pCRT1>RelB>tPDC1-pTDH3>AeBlue>tsynth7-ARS712-HO(-731, -264)
  Species: Synthetic
  Cloning method: Gibson Cloning
Terms and licenses: Academic/Nonprofit Terms; Industry Terms: Not Available to Industry
Depositor comments: Please visit https://doi.org/10.1101/2024.01.30.578080 for bioRxiv preprint.
How to cite: pToxAmp12 was a gift from Claudia Vickers (Addgene plasmid # 218286 ; http://n2t.net/addgene:218286 ; RRID:Addgene_218286)
